>Addgene plasmid #236263 | BtARR1 R175E | addgene full sequence | sequence record 471568 | Addgene NGS Result
GTTTGACAGCTTATCATCGACTGCACGGTGCACCAATGCTTCTGGCGTCAGGCAGCCATCGGAAGCTGTG
GTATGGCTGTGCAGGTCGTAAATCACTGCATAATTCGTGTCGCTCAAGGCGCACTCCCGTTCTGGATAAT
GTTTTTTGCGCCGACATCATAACGGTTCTGGCAAATATTCTGAAATGAGCTGTTGACAATTAATCATCCG
GCTCGTATAATGTGTGGAATTGTGAGCGGATAACAATTTCACACAGGAAACAGCGCCGCTGAGAAAAAGC
GAAGCGGCACTGCTCTTTAACAATTTATCAGACAATCTGTGTGGGCACTCGACCGGAATTATCGATTAAC
TTTATTATTAAAAATTAAAGAGGTATATATTAATGTATCGATTAAATAAGGAGGAATAAACCATGGGTAA
GGCCAATAAGCCGGCGCCAAACCACGTGATCTTTAAAAAGATCTCCCGTGATAAATCGGTGACCATCTAC
CTGGGGAAGAGAGATTACATAGACCACGTTGAACGAGTAGAGCCTGTGGATGGCGTCGTGCTGGTGGATC
CTGAGCTCGTGAAGGGCAAGAGAGTGTACGTGTCTCTGACGTGTGCCTTCCGCTACGGCCAGGAAGACAT
CGACGTGATGGGCCTCAGCTTCCGCAGGGACCTCTACTTCTCCCAGGTCCAGGTGTTCCCTCCCGTGGGG
GCCTCGGGCGCCACCACGAGGCTGCAGGAGAGCCTCATCAAGAAGCTGGGGGCCAACACCTACCCCTTCC
TGCTCACGTTTCCTGACTACTTGCCCTGTTCGGTGATGCTGCAGCCAGCTCCGCAAGATGTGGGCAAGAG
CTGTGGGGTCGACTTTGAGATCAAAGCATTCGCCACGCACAGCACAGATGTGGAAGAGGACAAAATTCCC
AAGAAGAGCTCCGTGCGTCTGCTGATCGAGAAGGTACAGCATGCGCCGCGGGATATGGGTCCCCAGCCCC
GAGCCGAGGCCTCCTGGCAGTTCTTCATGTCGGACAAGCCCCTGCGCCTCGCCGTCTCGCTCAGCAAAGA
GATCTATTACCACGGGGAACCCATTCCTGTGACCGTGGCCGTGACCAACAGCACAGAGAAGACAGTGAAG
AAGATTAAAGTGCTAGTGGAGCAAGTGACCAACGTGGTTCTCTACTCGAGTGATTATTACATCAAGACGG
TGGCTGCGGAGGAAGCACAGGAAAAAGTGCCGCCAAACAGCTCGCTGACCAAGACGCTGACGCTGGTGCC
CTTGCTGGCCAACAACCGTGAGAGAAGGGGCATCGCCCTGGATGGGAAAATCAAGCACGAGGACACGAAC
CTGGCCTCCAGCACCATCATAAAGGAGGGAATAGACAAGACCGTCATGGGGATCCTGGTGTCTTACCAGA
TCAAGGTGAAGCTCACGGTGTCAGGCCTTCTGGGAGAGCTCACATCCAGTGAAGTGGCCACTGAGGTGCC
GTTCCGCCTCATGCATCCCCAGCCAGAGGACCCAGATACCGCCAAGGAAAGTTTTCAGGATGAAAATTTT
GTTTTTGAGGAGTTTGCTCGCCAAAATCTGAAAGATGCAGGAGAATATAAGGAAGAGAAGACAGACCAGG
AGGCGGCTATGGATGAGTGAAGAGGCGGCTCAGGACGTGGGATGCGGGGTCGCTAGCGCGGCCGCAAGCT
TGGCTGTTTTGGCGGATGAGAGAAGATTTTCAGCCTGATACAGATTAAATCAGAACGCAGAAGCGGTCTG
ATAAAACAGAATTTGCCTGGCGGCAGTAGCGCGGTGGTCCCACCTGACCCCATGCCGAACTCAGAAGTGA
AACGCCGTAGCGCCGATGGTAGTGTGGGGTCTCCCCATGCGAGAGTAGGGAACTGCCAGGCATCAAATAA
AACGAAAGGCTCAGTCGAAAGACTGGGCCTTTCGTTTTATCTGTTGTTTGTCGGTGAACGCTCTCCTGAG
TAGGACAAATCCGCCGGGAGCGGATTTGAACGTTGCGAAGCAACGGCCCGGAGGGTGGCGGGCAGGACGC
CCGCCATAAACTGCCAGGCATCAAATTAAGCAGAAGGCCATCCTGACGGATGGCCTTTTTGCGTTTCTAC
AAACTCTTTTGTTTATTTTTCTAAATACATTCAAATATGTATCCGCTCATGAGACAATAACCCTGATAAA
TGCTTCAATAATATTGAAAAAGGAAGAGTATGAGTATTCAACATTTCCGTGTCGCCCTTATTCCCTTTTT
TGCGGCATTTTGCCTTCCTGTTTTTGCTCACCCAGAAACGCTGGTGAAAGTAAAAGATGCTGAAGATCAG
TTGGGTGCACGAGTGGGTTACATCGAACTGGATCTCAACAGCGGTAAGATCCTTGAGAGTTTTCGCCCCG
AAGAACGTTTTCCAATGATGAGCACTTTTAAAGTTCTGCTATGTGGCGCGGTATTATCCCGTGTTGACGC
CGGGCAAGAGCAACTCGGTCGCCGCATACACTATTCTCAGAATGACTTGGTTGAGTACTCACCAGTCACA
GAAAAGCATCTTACGGATGGCATGACAGTAAGAGAATTATGCAGTGCTGCCATAACCATGAGTGATAACA
CTGCGGCCAACTTACTTCTGACAACGATCGGAGGACCGAAGGAGCTAACCGCTTTTTTGCACAACATGGG
GGATCATGTAACTCGCCTTGATCGTTGGGAACCGGAGCTGAATGAAGCCATACCAAACGACGAGCGTGAC
ACCACGATGCCTGTAGCAATGGCAACAACGTTGCGCAAACTATTAACTGGCGAACTACTTACTCTAGCTT
CCCGGCAACAATTAATAGACTGGATGGAGGCGGATAAAGTTGCAGGACCACTTCTGCGCTCGGCCCTTCC
GGCTGGCTGGTTTATTGCTGATAAATCTGGAGCCGGTGAGCGTGGGTCTCGCGGTATCATTGCAGCACTG
GGGCCAGATGGTAAGCCCTCCCGTATCGTAGTTATCTACACGACGGGGAGTCAGGCAACTATGGATGAAC
GAAATAGACAGATCGCTGAGATAGGTGCCTCACTGATTAAGCATTGGTAACTGTCAGACCAAGTTTACTC
ATATATACTTTAGATTGATTTAAAACTTCATTTTTAATTTAAAAGGATCTAGGTGAAGATCCTTTTTGAT
AATCTCATGACCAAAATCCCTTAACGTGAGTTTTCGTTCCACTGAGCGTCAGACCCCGTAGAAAAGATCA
AAGGATCTTCTTGAGATCCTTTTTTTCTGCGCGTAATCTGCTGCTTGCAAACAAAAAAACCACCGCTACC
AGCGGTGGTTTGTTTGCCGGATCAAGAGCTACCAACTCTTTTTCCGAAGGTAACTGGCTTCAGCAGAGCG
CAGATACCAAATACTGTCCTTCTAGTGTAGCCGTAGTTAGGCCACCACTTCAAGAACTCTGTAGCACCGC
CTACATACCTCGCTCTGCTAATCCTGTTACCAGTGGCTGCTGCCAGTGGCGATAAGTCGTGTCTTACCGG
GTTGGACTCAAGACGATAGTTACCGGATAAGGCGCAGCGGTCGGGCTGAACGGGGGGTTCGTGCACACAG
CCCAGCTTGGAGCGAACGACCTACACCGAACTGAGATACCTACAGCGTGAGCTATGAGAAAGCGCCACGC
TTCCCGAAGGGAGAAAGGCGGACAGGTATCCGGTAAGCGGCAGGGTCGGAACAGGAGAGCGCACGAGGGA
GCTTCCAGGGGGAAACGCCTGGTATCTTTATAGTCCTGTCGGGTTTCGCCACCTCTGACTTGAGCGTCGA
TTTTTGTGATGCTCGTCAGGGGGGCGGAGCCTATGGAAAAACGCCAGCAACGCGGCCTTTTTACGGTTCC
TGGCCTTTTGCTGGCCTTTTGCTCACATGTTCTTTCCTGCGTTATCCCCTGATTCTGTGGATAACCGTAT
TACCGCCTTTGAGTGAGCTGATACCGCTCGCCGCAGCCGAACGACCGAGCGCAGCGAGTCAGTGAGCGAG
GAAGCGGAAGAGCGCCTGATGCGGTATTTTCTCCTTACGCATCTGTGCGGTATTTCACACCGCATATGGT
GCACTCTCAGTACAATCTGCTCTGATGCCGCATAGTTAAGCCAGTATACACTCCGCTATCGCTACGTGAC
TGGGTCATGGCTGCGCCCCGACACCCGCCAACACCCGCTGACGCGCCCTGACGGGCTTGTCTGCTCCCGG
CATCCGCTTACAGACAAGCTGTGACCGTCTCCGGGAGCTGCATGTGTCAGAGGTTTTCACCGTCATCACC
GAAACGCGCGAGGCAGCAGATCAATTCGCGCGCGAAGGCGAAGCGGCATGCATTTACGTTGACACCATCG
AATGGTGCAAAACCTTTCGCGGTATGGCATGATAGCGCCCGGAAGAGAGTCAATTCAGGGTGGTGAATGT
GAAACCAGTAACGTTATACGATGTCGCAGAGTATGCCGGTGTCTCTTATCAGACCGTTTCCCGCGTGGTG
AACCAGGCCAGCCACGTTTCTGCGAAAACGCGGGAAAAAGTGGAAGCGGCGATGGCGGAGCTGAATTACA
TTCCCAACCGCGTGGCACAACAACTGGCGGGCAAACAGTCGTTGCTGATTGGCGTTGCCACCTCCAGTCT
GGCCCTGCACGCGCCGTCGCAAATTGTCGCGGCGATTAAATCTCGCGCCGATCAACTGGGTGCCAGCGTG
GTGGTGTCGATGGTAGAACGAAGCGGCGTCGAAGCCTGTAAAGCGGCGGTGCACAATCTTCTCGCGCAAC
GCGTCAGTGGGCTGATCATTAACTATCCGCTGGATGACCAGGATGCCATTGCTGTGGAAGCTGCCTGCAC
TAATGTTCCGGCGTTATTTCTTGATGTCTCTGACCAGACACCCATCAACAGTATTATTTTCTCCCATGAA
GACGGTACGCGACTGGGCGTGGAGCATCTGGTCGCATTGGGTCACCAGCAAATCGCGCTGTTAGCGGGCC
CATTAAGTTCTGTCTCGGCGCGTCTGCGTCTGGCTGGCTGGCATAAATATCTCACTCGCAATCAAATTCA
GCCGATAGCGGAACGGGAAGGCGACTGGAGTGCCATGTCCGGTTTTCAACAAACCATGCAAATGCTGAAT
GAGGGCATCGTTCCCACTGCGATGCTGGTTGCCAACGATCAGATGGCGCTGGGCGCAATGCGCGCCATTA
CCGAGTCCGGGCTGCGCGTTGGTGCGGATATCTCGGTAGTGGGATACGACGATACCGAAGACAGCTCATG
TTATATCCCGCCGTTAACCACCATCAAACAGGATTTTCGCCTGCTGGGGCAAACCAGCGTGGACCGCTTG
CTGCAACTCTCTCAGGGCCAGGCGGTGAAGGGCAATCAGCTGTTGCCCGTCTCACTGGTGAAAAGAAAAA
CCACCCTGGCGCCCAATACGCAAACCGCCTCTCCCCGCGCGTTGGCCGATTCATTAATGCAGCTGGCACG
ACAGGTTTCCCGACTGGAAAGCGGGCAGTGAGCGCAACGCAATTAATGTAAGTTAGCGCGAATTGATCTG
Features (pLannotate 1.2.2; 17 found; start..end, strand, type, name):
      3..20      +  promoter       tet promoter (fragment): E. coli promoter for tetracycline efflux protein gene
     16..117     -  CDS            yciV (fragment): RNAAM_ECOLI - Also known as trpH From Escherichia coli (strain K12).
    193..222     +  promoter       trc promoter: strong E. coli promoter; hybrid between the trp and lac UV5 promoters
    230..246     +  protein_bind   lac operator: The lac repressor binds to the lac operator to inhibit transcription in E. coli. This inhibition can be relieved by adding lactose or isopropyl-β-D-thiogalactopyranoside (IPTG). lac repressor encoded by lacI
    263..332     +  misc_feature   rrnG antiterminator: antiterminator from the E. coli rrnG leader region (Berg et al., 1989)
    383..409     +  CDS            minicistron: synthetic cistron containing a ribosome binding site (Shine-Dalgarno sequence), for enhancing the bacterial expression of a downstream cistron (Schoner, 1997) This first cistron should terminate 3 bp upstream of the ATG for the second cistron.
    419..1627    +  CDS            SAG: ARRS_BOVIN - Experimental evidence at protein level: Swiss-Prot protein existence level 1. Binds to photoactivated, phosphorylated RHO and terminates RHO signaling via G-proteins by competing with G-proteins for the same binding site on RHO (PubMed:8003967, PubMed:25205354). May play a role in preventing light-dependent degeneration of retinal photoreceptor cells (By similarity). From Bos taurus (Bovine).
   1765..1880    +  ncRNA          5S rRNA: Accession: RF00001 - 5S ribosomal RNA
   1884..1970    +  terminator     rrnB T1 terminator: Escherichia coli rrnB; transcription terminator T1 from the E. coli rrnB gene
   2062..2089    +  terminator     rrnB T2 terminator: transcription terminator T2 from the E. coli rrnB gene
   2108..2199    +  promoter       AmpR promoter: bla
   2200..3060    +  CDS            AmpR: β-lactamase; bla; confers resistance to ampicillin, carbenicillin, and related antibiotics
   3231..3819    +  rep_origin     ori: high-copy-number ColE1/pMB1/pBR322/pUC origin of replication
   4005..4145    -  misc_feature   bom: basis of mobility region from pBR322
   4247..4287    -  CDS            rop (fragment): Rop protein, which maintains plasmids at low copy number; rop
   4331..4408    +  promoter       lacIq promoter: lacI (mutant); In the lacIq allele, a single base change in the promoter boosts expression of the lacI gene about 10-fold.
   4409..5491    +  CDS            lacI: lac repressor; lacI; The lac repressor binds to the lac operator to inhibit transcription in E. coli. This inhibition can be relieved by adding lactose or isopropyl-β-D-thiogalactopyranoside (IPTG).
