[The description below was written by a language model from this plasmid's Addgene catalogue record and pLannotate feature annotations shown in this document.]
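Description:
BtARR1 R175E is a bacterial expression plasmid built on the pTrcHisB backbone for producing untagged bovine arrestin-1 (visual arrestin, the SAG gene product) in E. coli. The sequenced record is about 5.5 kb. It is propagated through a high-copy ColE1/pMB1-type origin and selected with ampicillin via the β-lactamase gene. Remnants of pBR322 (the bom region and a rop fragment) are also annotated.

The arrestin coding sequence was inserted between the NcoI and HindIII sites, which removes the vector's His tag so the protein is expressed without an affinity tag. The catalogue lists the promoter as "lac", but the feature table shows the trc promoter, a strong trp/lac UV5 hybrid, followed by a lac operator. The plasmid also carries lacI under the lacIq promoter, so transcription is repressed until it is relieved by IPTG or lactose. Between the operator and the insert lie the rrnG antiterminator and a short synthetic minicistron with its own ribosome binding site, which enhances translation of the downstream cistron. Transcription ends at the rrnB T1 and T2 terminators, which follow a 5S rRNA segment.

The insert carries two changes: an extra GGT (glycine) codon placed directly after the start ATG, and the R175E substitution. The record does not state the purpose of either change. Native arrestin-1 binds photoactivated, phosphorylated rhodopsin and terminates its G-protein signalling. The plasmid belongs to a set associated with a published method for expressing and purifying untagged arrestins from E. coli, so its intended use is recombinant production of this mutant.
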