Addgene plasmid #236263: BtARR1 R175E
Purpose: Bacterial expression of bovine arrestin-1 R175E with inserted GGT codon after starting ATG
Depositing lab: Vsevolod Gurevich. Depositing organization: Vanderbilt University. Publication: Expression of Untagged Arrestins in E. coli and Their Purification. Vishnivetskiy SA, Zhan X, Gurevich VV. Curr Protoc. 2023 Sep;3(9):e832. doi: 10.1002/cpz1.832. PubMed 37671938.
Backbone
  Vector backbone: pTrcHisB
  Backbone manufacturer: ThermoFisher
  Backbone size w/o insert (bp): 4400
  Vector type: Bacterial Expression
Growth in bacteria
  Bacterial resistance: Ampicillin, 100 μg/mL
  Growth temperature: 30°C
  Growth strain: DH5alpha
  Copy number: High Copy
Gene/Insert
  Gene/Insert name: arrestin-1 (alt names: visual arrestin; clone en1)
  Species: B. taurus (bovine)
  Mutation: R175E, inserted GGT codon after starting ATG
  Entrez Gene: SAG (a.k.a. S-AG)
  Promoter: lac
  Cloning method: Restriction Enzyme; 5′ cloning site NcoI (unknown if destroyed); 3′ cloning site HindIII (unknown if destroyed)
  Sequencing primers: 5′ M13_pUC_rev_primer
Terms and licenses: Academic/Nonprofit Terms; Industry Terms: Not Available to Industry
Depositor comments: The arrestin coding sequence was cloned into the pTrcHisB vector between NcoI and HindIII sites, removing the His tag.
How to cite: BtARR1 R175E was a gift from Vsevolod Gurevich (Addgene plasmid # 236263 ; http://n2t.net/addgene:236263 ; RRID:Addgene_236263)
